Addgene plasmid #90755: MASTL B4.4 gRNA
Purpose: 3rd generation lentiviral gRNA plasmid targeting human MASTL
Depositing lab: Iain Cheeseman. Depositing organization: Whitehead Institute for Biomedical Research. Publication: Large-Scale Analysis of CRISPR/Cas9 Cell-Cycle Knockouts Reveals the Diversity of p53-Dependent Responses to Cell-Cycle Defects. McKinley KL, Cheeseman IM. Dev Cell. 2017 Feb 27;40(4):405-420.e2. doi: 10.1016/j.devcel.2017.01.012. Epub 2017 Feb 16. PubMed 28216383.
Backbone
  Vector backbone: pLenti-sgRNA
  Backbone manufacturer: Eric Lander & David Sabatini labs (Addgene plasmid #71409)
  Backbone size w/o insert (bp): 9151
  Vector type: Lentiviral, CRISPR
  Selectable markers: Puromycin
Growth in bacteria
  Bacterial resistance: Ampicillin, 100 μg/mL
  Growth temperature: 37°C
  Growth strain: NEB Stable
  Copy number: Unknown
Gene/Insert
  Gene/Insert name: MASTL (Guide Designation B4.4) (alt name: pKMKO series)
  gRNA/shRNA sequence: CACCgTGGGCCCAACAATGATGAGT
  Species: H. sapiens (human)
  Promoter: U6
  Cloning method: Restriction Enzyme; 5′ cloning site BsmBI (destroyed during cloning); 3′ cloning site BsmBI (destroyed during cloning)
  Sequencing primers: 5′ hU6-F (5'-GAGGGCCTATTTCCCATGATT-3'); 3′ EF1a-R (5'-CACGGCGACTACTGCACTTA-3')
Terms and licenses: Academic/Nonprofit Terms; Industry Terms: Not Available to Industry
Depositor comments: Please note that gRNA target sequence listed is not strictly the 20nt spacer sequence, but also contains the 5' BsmBI overhang. For more information about knockout human cell lines generated using this plasmid, please see http://cellcycleknockouts.wi.mit.edu/ .
How to cite: MASTL B4.4 gRNA was a gift from Iain Cheeseman (Addgene plasmid # 90755 ; http://n2t.net/addgene:90755 ; RRID:Addgene_90755)
