[The description below was written by a language model from this plasmid's Addgene catalogue record and pLannotate feature annotations shown in this document.]
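Description:
MASTL B4.4 gRNA is a third-generation lentiviral CRISPR guide plasmid built on the pLenti-sgRNA backbone and designed to target the human MASTL gene. It carries no Cas9, so it only delivers a guide and must be used in cells that supply the nuclease separately. In bacteria it is maintained through a high-copy ColE1/pUC-type origin and selected with ampicillin via the β-lactamase gene. An f1 origin, an SV40 origin and remnants of lac/lacZα and T3/T7 promoter sequences are also present as backbone carry-over. The catalogue lists the empty backbone as 9,151 bp, whereas the sequenced plasmid is 7,302 nt. This difference would be consistent with loss of a stuffer fragment when the guide oligos were inserted between the two BsmBI sites, which were destroyed in cloning, though the record does not explain it.

The viral cassette is transcribed from an RSV promoter fused to a truncated HIV-1 5' LTR, making genomic RNA production Tat-independent. It is followed by the Ψ packaging signal with a partial gag sequence, the RRE for Rev-dependent nuclear export, and a cPPT/CTS. A self-inactivating ΔU3 3' LTR and an SV40 polyadenylation signal close the unit. Within it, a human U6 RNA polymerase III promoter drives the MASTL-specific spacer fused to the Streptococcus pyogenes sgRNA scaffold. Downstream, an EF-1α core promoter expresses puromycin N-acetyltransferase, with a WPRE to enhance transcript expression, allowing puromycin selection of transduced cells. The plasmid belongs to a guide series created for a large-scale analysis of CRISPR/Cas9 knockouts of cell-cycle genes in human cell lines.
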