Features (pLannotate 1.2.2; 28 found; start..end, strand, type, name):
      1..26      +  rep_origin     RSF ori (fragment): Plasmids containing the RSF 1030 origin of replication can be propagated in E. coli cells that contain additional plasmids with compatible origins.
     28..120     +  CDS            lacI (fragment): lac repressor; lacI; The lac repressor binds to the lac operator to inhibit transcription in E. coli. This inhibition can be relieved by adding lactose or isopropyl-β-D-thiogalactopyranoside (IPTG).
    133..154     +  protein_bind   CAP binding site: CAP binding activates transcription in the presence of cAMP. E. coli catabolite activator protein
    169..199     +  promoter       lac promoter: promoter for the E. coli lac operon
    207..223     +  protein_bind   lac operator: The lac repressor binds to the lac operator to inhibit transcription in E. coli. This inhibition can be relieved by adding lactose or isopropyl-β-D-thiogalactopyranoside (IPTG). lac repressor encoded by lacI
    268..286     +  promoter       T3 promoter: promoter for bacteriophage T3 RNA polymerase
    314..540     +  promoter       RSV promoter: Rous sarcoma virus enhancer/promoter
    541..721     +  LTR            5' LTR (truncated): truncated 5' long terminal repeat (LTR) from HIV-1
    768..893     +  misc_feature   HIV-1 Ψ: packaging signal of human immunodeficiency virus type 1
    877..1240    +  CDS            HIV-1 gag (fragment): gag protein from human immunodeficiency virus 1; gag
   1386..1619    +  misc_feature   RRE: The Rev response element (RRE) of HIV-1 allows for Rev-dependent mRNA export from the nucleus to the cytoplasm.
   1996..2022    +  CDS            Rev (fragment): human immunodeficiency virus 1 (HIV-1) Rev protein; rev; enhances nuclear export of unspliced and incompletely spliced viral mRNAs
   2026..2266    +  promoter       U6 promoter: RNA polymerase III promoter for human U6 snRNA
   2314..2381    +  misc_RNA       tracrRNA (fragment): trans-activating CRISPR RNA for the Streptococcus pyogenes CRISPR/Cas9 system
   2430..2547    +  misc_feature   cPPT/CTS: central polypurine tract and central termination sequence of HIV-1
   2616..2827    +  promoter       EF-1α core promoter: core promoter for human elongation factor EF-1α
   2853..3452    +  CDS            PuroR (fragment): puromycin N-acetyltransferase; pac from Streptomyces; confers resistance to puromycin
   3468..4056    +  misc_feature   WPRE: woodchuck hepatitis virus posttranscriptional regulatory element
   4107..4126    +  misc_feature   cPPT/CTS (fragment): central polypurine tract and central termination sequence of HIV-1
   4128..4361    +  LTR            3' LTR (ΔU3): self-inactivating 3' long terminal repeat (LTR) from HIV-1
   4439..4560    +  polyA_signal   SV40 poly(A) signal: SV40 polyadenylation signal
   4600..4735    +  rep_origin     SV40 ori: SV40 origin of replication
   4756..4774    -  promoter       T7 promoter: promoter for bacteriophage T7 RNA polymerase
   4782..4937    +  CDS            lacZα (fragment): LacZα fragment of β-galactosidase; lacZ fragment
   4942..5370    +  rep_origin     f1 ori (sequence partly withheld): f1 bacteriophage origin of replication; arrow indicates direction of (+) strand synthesis
   5423..5527    +  promoter       AmpR promoter: bla
   5528..6388    +  CDS            AmpR: β-lactamase; bla; confers resistance to ampicillin, carbenicillin, and related antibiotics
   6559..7147    +  rep_origin     ori: high-copy-number ColE1/pMB1/pBR322/pUC origin of replication
>Addgene plasmid #90755 | MASTL B4.4 gRNA | addgene full sequence | sequence record 183572 | Addgene NGS Result
CGAGTCAGTGAGCGAGGAAGCGGAAGAGCGCCCAATACGCAAACCGCCTCTCCCCGCGCGTTGGCCGATT
CATTAATGCAGCTGGCACGACAGGTTTCCCGACTGGAAAGCGGGCAGTGAGCGCAACGCAATTAATGTGA
GTTAGCTCACTCATTAGGCACCCCAGGCTTTACACTTTATGCTTCCGGCTCGTATGTTGTGTGGAATTGT
GAGCGGATAACAATTTCACACAGGAAACAGCTATGACCATGATTACGCCAAGCGCGCAATTAACCCTCAC
TAAAGGGAACAAAAGCTGGAGCTGCAAGCTTAATGTAGTCTTATGCAATACTCTTGTAGTCTTGCAACAT
GGTAACGATGAGTTAGCAACATGCCTTACAAGGAGAGAAAAAGCACCGTGCATGCCGATTGGTGGAAGTA
AGGTGGTACGATCGTGCCTTATTAGGAAGGCAACAGACGGGTCTGACATGGATTGGACGAACCACTGAAT
TGCCGCATTGCAGAGATATTGTATTTAAGTGCCTAGCTCGATACATAAACGGGTCTCTCTGGTTAGACCA
GATCTGAGCCTGGGAGCTCTCTGGCTAACTAGGGAACCCACTGCTTAAGCCTCAATAAAGCTTGCCTTGA
GTGCTTCAAGTAGTGTGTGCCCGTCTGTTGTGTGACTCTGGTAACTAGAGATCCCTCAGACCCTTTTAGT
CAGTGTGGAAAATCTCTAGCAGTGGCGCCCGAACAGGGACTTGAAAGCGAAAGGGAAACCAGAGGAGCTC
TCTCGACGCAGGACTCGGCTTGCTGAAGCGCGCACGGCAAGAGGCGAGGGGCGGCGACTGGTGAGTACGC
CAAAAATTTTGACTAGCGGAGGCTAGAAGGAGAGAGATGGGTGCGAGAGCGTCAGTATTAAGCGGGGGAG
AATTAGATCGCGATGGGAAAAAATTCGGTTAAGGCCAGGGGGAAAGAAAAAATATAAATTAAAACATATA
GTATGGGCAAGCAGGGAGCTAGAACGATTCGCAGTTAATCCTGGCCTGTTAGAAACATCAGAAGGCTGTA
GACAAATACTGGGACAGCTACAACCATCCCTTCAGACAGGATCAGAAGAACTTAGATCATTATATAATAC
AGTAGCAACCCTCTATTGTGTGCATCAAAGGATAGAGATAAAAGACACCAAGGAAGCTTTAGACAAGATA
GAGGAAGAGCAAAACAAAAGTAAGACCACCGCACAGCAAGCGGCCGCTGATCTTCAGACCTGGAGGAGGA
GATATGAGGGACAATTGGAGAAGTGAATTATATAAATATAAAGTAGTAAAAATTGAACCATTAGGAGTAG
CACCCACCAAGGCAAAGAGAAGAGTGGTGCAGAGAGAAAAAAGAGCAGTGGGAATAGGAGCTTTGTTCCT
TGGGTTCTTGGGAGCAGCAGGAAGCACTATGGGCGCAGCGTCAATGACGCTGACGGTACAGGCCAGACAA
TTATTGTCTGGTATAGTGCAGCAGCAGAACAATTTGCTGAGGGCTATTGAGGCGCAACAGCATCTGTTGC
AACTCACAGTCTGGGGCATCAAGCAGCTCCAGGCAAGAATCCTGGCTGTGGAAAGATACCTAAAGGATCA
ACAGCTCCTGGGGATTTGGGGTTGCTCTGGAAAACTCATTTGCACCACTGCTGTGCCTTGGAATGCTAGT
TGGAGTAATAAATCTCTGGAACAGATTTGGAATCACACGACCTGGATGGAGTGGGACAGAGAAATTAACA
ATTACACAAGCTTAATACACTCCTTAATTGAAGAATCGCAAAACCAGCAAGAAAAGAATGAACAAGAATT
ATTGGAATTAGATAAATGGGCAAGTTTGTGGAATTGGTTTAACATAACAAATTGGCTGTGGTATATAAAA
TTATTCATAATGATAGTAGGAGGCTTGGTAGGTTTAAGAATAGTTTTTGCTGTACTTTCTATAGTGAATA
GAGTTAGGCAGGGATATTCACCATTATCGTTTCAGACCCACCTCCCAACCCCGAGGGGACCCAGAGAGGG
CCTATTTCCCATGATTCCTTCATATTTGCATATACGATACAAGGCTGTTAGAGAGATAATTAGAATTAAT
TTGACTGTAAACACAAAGATATTAGTACAAAATACGTGACGTAGAAAGTAATAATTTCTTGGGTAGTTTG
CAGTTTTAAAATTATGTTTTAAAATGGACTATCATATGCTTACCGTAACTTGAAAGTATTTCGATTTCTT
GGCTTTATATATCTTGTGGAAAGGACGAAACACCGTGGGCCCAACAATGATGAGTGTTTAAGAGCTATGC
TGGAAACAGCATAGCAAGTTTAAATAAGGCTAGTCCGTTATCAACTTGAAAAAGTGGCACCGAGTCGGTG
CTTTTTTTGAATTCTAGATCTTGAGACAAATGGCAGTATTCATCCACAATTTTAAAAGAAAAGGGGGGAT
TGGGGGGTACAGTGCAGGGGAAAGAATAGTAGACATAATAGCAACAGACATACAAACTAAAGAATTACAA
AAACAAATTACAAAAATTCAAAATTTTCGGGTTTATTACAGGGACAGCAGAGATCCACTTTGGCGCCGGC
TCGAGTGGCTCCGGTGCCCGTCAGTGGGCAGAGCGCACATCGCCCACAGTCCCCGAGAAGTTGGGGGGAG
GGGTCGGCAATTGAACCGGTGCCTAGAGAAGGTGGCGCGGGGTAAACTGGGAAAGTGATGTCGTGTACTG
GCTCCGCCTTTTTCCCGAGGGTGGGGGAGAACCGTATATAAGTGCAGTAGTCGCCGTGAACGTTCTTTTT
CGCAACGGGTTTGCCGCCAGAACACAGGTGTCGTGACGCGGGATCCGCCACCATGACCGAGTACAAGCCC
ACGGTGCGCCTCGCCACCCGCGACGACGTCCCCAGGGCCGTACGCACCCTCGCCGCCGCGTTCGCCGACT
ACCCCGCCACGCGCCACACCGTCGATCCGGACCGCCACATCGAGCGGGTCACCGAGCTGCAAGAACTCTT
CCTCACGCGCGTCGGGCTCGACATCGGCAAGGTGTGGGTCGCGGACGACGGCGCCGCGGTGGCGGTCTGG
ACCACGCCGGAGAGCGTCGAAGCGGGGGCGGTGTTCGCCGAGATCGGCCCGCGCATGGCCGAGTTGAGCG
GTTCCCGGCTGGCCGCGCAGCAACAGATGGAAGGCCTCCTGGCGCCGCACCGGCCCAAGGAGCCCGCGTG
GTTCCTGGCCACCGTCGGAGTCTCGCCCGACCACCAGGGCAAGGGTCTGGGCAGCGCCGTCGTGCTCCCC
GGAGTGGAGGCGGCCGAGCGCGCCGGGGTGCCCGCCTTCCTGGAGACCTCCGCGCCCCGCAACCTCCCCT
TCTACGAGCGGCTCGGCTTCACCGTCACCGCCGACGTCGAGGTGCCCGAAGGACCGCGCACCTGGTGCAT
GACCCGCAAGCCCGGTGCCTGAACGCGTTAAGTCGACAATCAACCTCTGGATTACAAAATTTGTGAAAGA
TTGACTGGTATTCTTAACTATGTTGCTCCTTTTACGCTATGTGGATACGCTGCTTTAATGCCTTTGTATC
ATGCTATTGCTTCCCGTATGGCTTTCATTTTCTCCTCCTTGTATAAATCCTGGTTGCTGTCTCTTTATGA
GGAGTTGTGGCCCGTTGTCAGGCAACGTGGCGTGGTGTGCACTGTGTTTGCTGACGCAACCCCCACTGGT
TGGGGCATTGCCACCACCTGTCAGCTCCTTTCCGGGACTTTCGCTTTCCCCCTCCCTATTGCCACGGCGG
AACTCATCGCCGCCTGCCTTGCCCGCTGCTGGACAGGGGCTCGGCTGTTGGGCACTGACAATTCCGTGGT
GTTGTCGGGGAAATCATCGTCCTTTCCTTGGCTGCTCGCCTGTGTTGCCACCTGGATTCTGCGCGGGACG
TCCTTCTGCTACGTCCCTTCGGCCCTCAATCCAGCGGACCTTCCTTCCCGCGGCCTGCTGCCGGCTCTGC
GGCCTCTTCCGCGTCTTCGCCTTCGCCCTCAGACGAGTCGGATCTCCCTTTGGGCCGCCTCCCCGCGTCG
ACTTTAAGACCAATGACTTACAAGGCAGCTGTAGATCTTAGCCACTTTTTAAAAGAAAAGGGGGGACTGG
AAGGGCTAATTCACTCCCAACGAAGACAAGATCTGCTTTTTGCTTGTACTGGGTCTCTCTGGTTAGACCA
GATCTGAGCCTGGGAGCTCTCTGGCTAACTAGGGAACCCACTGCTTAAGCCTCAATAAAGCTTGCCTTGA
GTGCTTCAAGTAGTGTGTGCCCGTCTGTTGTGTGACTCTGGTAACTAGAGATCCCTCAGACCCTTTTAGT
CAGTGTGGAAAATCTCTAGCAGTACGTATAGTAGTTCATGTCATCTTATTATTCAGTATTTATAACTTGC
AAAGAAATGAATATCAGAGAGTGAGAGGAACTTGTTTATTGCAGCTTATAATGGTTACAAATAAAGCAAT
AGCATCACAAATTTCACAAATAAAGCATTTTTTTCACTGCATTCTAGTTGTGGTTTGTCCAAACTCATCA
ATGTATCTTATCATGTCTGGCTCTAGCTATCCCGCCCCTAACTCCGCCCATCCCGCCCCTAACTCCGCCC
AGTTCCGCCCATTCTCCGCCCCATGGCTGACTAATTTTTTTTATTTATGCAGAGGCCGAGGCCGCCTCGG
CCTCTGAGCTATTCCAGAAGTAGTGAGGAGGCTTTTTTGGAGGCCTAGGGACGTACCCAATTCGCCCTAT
AGTGAGTCGTATTACGCGCGCTCACTGGCCGTCGTTTTACAACGTCGTGACTGGGAAAACCCTGGCGTTA
CCCAACTTAATCGCCTTGCAGCACATCCCCCTTTCGCCAGCTGGCGTAATAGCGAAGAGGCCCGCACCGA
TCGCCCTTCCCAACAGTTGCGCAGCCTGAATGGCGAATGGG
[124 nt withheld, positions 4942-5065]
C
[91 nt withheld, positions 5067-5157]
A
[49 nt withheld, positions 5159-5207]
CCTTTGACGTTGGAGTCCACGTTCTTT
[37 nt withheld, positions 5235-5271]
ACCCTATCTCGGTCTATTCTTTTGATTTATAAGGGATTTTGCCGATTTCGGCCTATTGGTTAAAAAATGA
GCTGATTTAACAAAAATTTAACGCGAATTTTAACAAAATATTAACGCTTACAATTTAGGTGGCACTTTTC
GGGGAAATGTGCGCGGAACCCCTATTTGTTTATTTTTCTAAATACATTCAAATATGTATCCGCTCATGAG
ACAATAACCCTGATAAATGCTTCAATAATATTGAAAAAGGAAGAGTATGAGTATTCAACATTTCCGTGTC
GCCCTTATTCCCTTTTTTGCGGCATTTTGCCTTCCTGTTTTTGCTCACCCAGAAACGCTGGTGAAAGTAA
AAGATGCTGAAGATCAGTTGGGTGCACGAGTGGGTTACATCGAACTGGATCTCAACAGCGGTAAGATCCT
TGAGAGTTTTCGCCCCGAAGAACGTTTTCCAATGATGAGCACTTTTAAAGTTCTGCTATGTGGCGCGGTA
TTATCCCGTATTGACGCCGGGCAAGAGCAACTCGGTCGCCGCATACACTATTCTCAGAATGACTTGGTTG
AGTACTCACCAGTCACAGAAAAGCATCTTACGGATGGCATGACAGTAAGAGAATTATGCAGTGCTGCCAT
AACCATGAGTGATAACACTGCGGCCAACTTACTTCTGACAACGATCGGAGGACCGAAGGAGCTAACCGCT
TTTTTGCACAACATGGGGGATCATGTAACTCGCCTTGATCGTTGGGAACCGGAGCTGAATGAAGCCATAC
CAAACGACGAGCGTGACACCACGATGCCTGTAGCAATGGCAACAACGTTGCGCAAACTATTAACTGGCGA
ACTACTTACTCTAGCTTCCCGGCAACAATTAATAGACTGGATGGAGGCGGATAAAGTTGCAGGACCACTT
CTGCGCTCGGCCCTTCCGGCTGGCTGGTTTATTGCTGATAAATCTGGAGCCGGTGAGCGTGGGTCTCGCG
GTATCATTGCAGCACTGGGGCCAGATGGTAAGCCCTCCCGTATCGTAGTTATCTACACGACGGGGAGTCA
GGCAACTATGGATGAACGAAATAGACAGATCGCTGAGATAGGTGCCTCACTGATTAAGCATTGGTAACTG
TCAGACCAAGTTTACTCATATATACTTTAGATTGATTTAAAACTTCATTTTTAATTTAAAAGGATCTAGG
TGAAGATCCTTTTTGATAATCTCATGACCAAAATCCCTTAACGTGAGTTTTCGTTCCACTGAGCGTCAGA
CCCCGTAGAAAAGATCAAAGGATCTTCTTGAGATCCTTTTTTTCTGCGCGTAATCTGCTGCTTGCAAACA
AAAAAACCACCGCTACCAGCGGTGGTTTGTTTGCCGGATCAAGAGCTACCAACTCTTTTTCCGAAGGTAA
CTGGCTTCAGCAGAGCGCAGATACCAAATACTGTTCTTCTAGTGTAGCCGTAGTTAGGCCACCACTTCAA
GAACTCTGTAGCACCGCCTACATACCTCGCTCTGCTAATCCTGTTACCAGTGGCTGCTGCCAGTGGCGAT
AAGTCGTGTCTTACCGGGTTGGACTCAAGACGATAGTTACCGGATAAGGCGCAGCGGTCGGGCTGAACGG
GGGGTTCGTGCACACAGCCCAGCTTGGAGCGAACGACCTACACCGAACTGAGATACCTACAGCGTGAGCT
ATGAGAAAGCGCCACGCTTCCCGAAGGGAGAAAGGCGGACAGGTATCCGGTAAGCGGCAGGGTCGGAACA
GGAGAGCGCACGAGGGAGCTTCCAGGGGGAAACGCCTGGTATCTTTATAGTCCTGTCGGGTTTCGCCACC
TCTGACTTGAGCGTCGATTTTTGTGATGCTCGTCAGGGGGGCGGAGCCTATGGAAAAACGCCAGCAACGC
GGCCTTTTTACGGTTCCTGGCCTTTTGCTGGCCTTTTGCTCACATGTTCTTTCCTGCGTTATCCCCTGAT
TCTGTGGATAACCGTATTACCGCCTTTGAGTGAGCTGATACCGCTCGCCGCAGCCGAACGACCGAGCGCA
G
